>Addgene plasmid #211594 | Anti-NPY2R [L119/106R-2b] | addgene full sequence | sequence record 418271 | Addgene NGS Result
CATGATTACGCCAAGCTCTAGCTAGAGGTCGACCAATTCTCATGTTTGACAGCTTATCATCGCAGATCCG
GGCAACGTTGTTGCCATTGCTGCAGGCGCAGAACTGGTAGGTATGGAAGATCTATACATTGAATCAATAT
TGGCAATTAGCCATATTAGTCATTGGTTATATAGCATAAATCAATATTGGCTATTGGCCATTGCATACGT
TGTATCTATATCATAATATGTACATTTATATTGGCTCATGTCCAATATGACCGCCATGTTGACATTGATT
ATTGACTAGTTATTAATAGTAATCAATTACGGGGTCATTAGTTCATAGCCCATATATGGAGTTCCGCGTT
ACATAACTTACGGTAAATGGCCCGCCTGGCTGACCGCCCAACGACCCCCGCCCATTGACGTCAATAATGA
CGTATGTTCCCATAGTAACGCCAATAGGGACTTTCCATTGACGTCAATGGGTGGAGTATTTACGGTAAAC
TGCCCACTTGGCAGTACATCAAGTGTATCATATGCCAAGTCCGCCCCCTATTGACGTCAATGACGGTAAA
TGGCCCGCCTGGCATTATGCCCAGTACATGACCTTACGGGACTTTCCTACTTGGCAGTACATCTACGTAT
TAGTCATCGCTATTACCATGGTGATGCGGTTTTGGCAGTACACCAATGGGCGTGGATAGCGGTTTGACTC
ACGGGGATTTCCAAGTCTCCACCCCATTGACGTCAATGGGAGTTTGTTTTGGCACCAAAATCAACGGGAC
TTTCCAAAATGTCGTAATAACCCCGCCCCGTTGACGCAAATGGGCGGTAGGCGTGTACGGTGGGAGGTCT
ATATAAGCAGAGCTCGTTTAGTGAACCGTCAGATCCTCACTCTCTTCCGCATCGCTGTCTGCGAGGGCCA
GCTGTTGGGCTCGCGGTTGAGGACAAACTCTTCGCGGTCTTTCCAGTACTCTTGGATCGGAAACCCGTCG
GCCTCCGAACGGTACTCCGCCACCGAGGGACCTGAGCGAGTCCGCATCGACCGGATCGGAAAACCTCTCG
AGAAAGGCGTCTAACCAGTCACAGTCGCAAGGTAGGCTGAGCACCGTGGCGGGCGGCAGCGGGTGGCGGT
CGGGGTTGTTTCTGGCGGAGGTGCTGCTGATGATGTAATTAAAGTAGGCGGTCTTGAGACGGCGGATGGT
CGAGGTGAGGTGTGGCAGGCTTGAGATCCAGCTGTTGGGGTGAGTACTCCCTCTCAAAAGCGGGCATTAC
TTCTGCGCTAAGATTGTCAGTTTCCAAAAACGAGGAGGATTTGATATTCACCTGGCCCGATCTGGCCATA
CACTTGAGTGACAATGACATCCACTTTGCCTTTCTCTCCACAGGTGTCCACTCCCAGGTCCAAGTTTGCC
ACCATGGAGTTTCAGACCCAGGTACTCATGTCCCTGCTGCTCTGCATGTCTGGTGCGGCCGCACAAATTG
TTCTCACCCAGTCTCCAGCAATCATGTCTGCATTTCTAGGGGAACGGGTCACCATGACCTGCACTGCCTC
CTCAAGTGTACGTTCCAGTCACTTGTATTGGTTCCAGCAGCAGCCAGGATCCTCCCCCAAACTCTGGATT
TATAACTCATCCAACCTGGCTTCTGGAGTCCCACCTCGCTTCAGTGGCAGTGGGTCTGGGACCTCTTACT
CTCTCACAATCAGCAGCATGGAGGCTGAAGATGCTGCCACTTATTACTGCCACCAATTTCATCGTTCCCC
ACGGACGTTCGGTGGAGGCACCAAGCTGGAAATCAAACGGGCTCGGGCTGATGCTGCACCAACTGTATCC
ATCTTCCCACCATCCAGTGAGCAGTTAACATCTGGAGGTGCCTCAGTCGTGTGCTTCTTGAACAACTTCT
ACCCCAAAGACATCAATGTCAAGTGGAAGATTGATGGCAGTGAACGACAAAATGGCGTCCTGAACAGTTG
GACTGATCAGGACAGCAAAGACAGCACCTACAGCATGAGCAGCACCCTCACGTTGACCAAGGACGAGTAT
GAACGACATAACAGCTATACCTGTGAGGCCACTCACAAGACATCAACTTCACCCATTGTCAAGAGCTTCA
ACAGGAATGAGTGTTAGAGACAAAGGTCCTGAGACGCCACCACCAGCTCCCCAGCTCCATCCTATCTTCC
CTTCTAAGGTCTTGGAGGCTTCCCCACAAGCGACCTACCACTGTTGCGGTGCTCCAAACCTCCTCCCCAC
CTCCTTCTCCTCCTCCTCCCTTTCCTTGGCTTTTATCATGCTAATATTTGCAGAAAATATTCAATAAAGT
GAGTCTTTGCACTTGATAGTTATTAATAGTAATCAATTACGGGGTCATTAGTTCATAGCCCATATATGGA
GTTCCGCGTTACATAACTTACGGTAAATGGCCCGCCTGGCTGACCGCCCAACGACCCCCGCCCATTGACG
TCAATAATGACGTATGTTCCCATAGTAACGCCAATAGGGACTTTCCATTGACGTCAATGGGTGGAGTATT
TACGGTAAACTGCCCACTTGGCAGTACATCAAGTGTATCATATGCCAAGTCCGCCCCCTATTGACGTCAA
TGACGGTAAATGGCCCGCCTGGCATTATGCCCAGTACATGACCTTACGGGACTTTCCTACTTGGCAGTAC
ATCTACGTATTAGTCATCGCTATTACCATGGTGATGCGGTTTTGGCAGTACACCAATGGGCGTGGATAGC
GGTTTGACTCACGGGGATTTCCAAGTCTCCACCCCATTGACGTCAATGGGAGTTTGTTTTGGCACCAAAA
TCAACGGGACTTTCCAAAATGTCGTAATAACCCCGCCCCGTTGACGCAAATGGGCGGTAGGCGTGTACGG
TGGGAGGTCTATATAAGCAGAGCTCGTTTAGTGAACCGTCAGATCCTCACTCTCTTCCGCATCGCTGTCT
GCGAGGGCCAGCTGTTGGGCTCGCGGTTGAGGACAAACTCTTCGCGGTCTTTCCAGTACTCTTGGATCGG
AAACCCGTCGGCCTCCGAACGGTACTCCGCCACCGAGGGACCTGAGCGAGTCCGCATCGACCGGATCGGA
AAACCTCTCGAGAAAGGCGTCTAACCAGTCACAGTCGCAAGGTAGGCTGAGCACCGTGGCGGGCGGCAGC
GGGTGGCGGTCGGGGTTGTTTCTGGCGGAGGTGCTGCTGATGATGTAATTAAAGTAGGCGGTCTTGAGAC
GGCGGATGGTCGAGGTGAGGTGTGGCAGGCTTGAGATCCAGCTGTTGGGGTGAGTACTCCCTCTCAAAAG
CGGGCATTACTTCTGCGCTAAGATTGTCAGTTTCCAAAAACGAGGAGGATTTGATATTCACCTGGCCCGA
TCTGGCCATACACTTGAGTGACAATGACATCCACTTTGCCTTTCTCTCCACAGGTGTCCACTCCCAGGCC
ACCATGAAGCTGCCTGTTCTGCTAGTGGTGCTGCTATTGTTCACGAGTCCAGCCTCAAGCAGTGAGGTCC
AGCTGCAACAGTCTGGACCTGAGCTGGTGAAGCCTGGGGCTTCAGTGAAGATATCCTGCAAGACTTCTGG
ATACATATTCACTGAATACACCATACACTGGGTGAAGCAGAGCCTTGGAAAGAGCCTTGAGTGGATTGGA
GGTCTTAATCCTAACAATGGTGACACTGCCCACAATCAGAAGTTCAAGGGCAAGGCCACATTGTCTGTAG
ACAAGTCCTCCAGCACAGCCTACATGGAGCTCCGCAGCCTGACATCTGAGGATTCTGCAGTCTATTTCTG
TGCAAGTTTCTACTATGGTAACGGAATTCTTGACTACTGGGGCCAAGGCACCACTCTCACAGTCTCCTCA
GCGCGCCCAACACCCCCCTCAGTGTACCCCCTTGCTCCAGGGTGCGGCGACACTACTGGATCTAGCGTTA
CACTGGGCTGTTTGGTGAAAGGGTATTTTCCAGAGTCAGTTACTGTAACCTGGAACAGCGGAAGTCTTTC
TTCAAGTGTGCATACATTCCCTGCTTTGCTTCAGTCCGGCCTGTACACCATGTCTTCTTCTGTGACTGTG
CCTAGTTCCACCTGGCCATCCCAGACTGTCACATGCTCAGTGGCCCATCCAGCCAGCAGCACAACCGTGG
ACAAGAAACTAGAGCCATCAGGTCCCATCAGCACGATAAACCCATGCCCACCCTGCAAGGAATGTCACAA
ATGCCCTGCACCAAACCTGGAAGGGGGTCCTTCCGTGTTCATATTTCCACCGAATATTAAAGATGTCCTC
ATGATTAGCCTCACCCCCAAAGTGACATGTGTAGTTGTAGATGTTTCGGAGGATGATCCTGATGTCCAGA
TCTCCTGGTTTGTAAACAATGTCGAAGTCCACACCGCCCAGACGCAAACACACAGAGAAGACTACAACAG
CACCATCCGAGTGGTCAGCACACTCCCGATTCAGCACCAGGACTGGATGAGCGGTAAGGAGTTCAAGTGT
AAAGTCAACAACAAGGATCTGCCTAGTCCTATTGAAAGAACCATCAGTAAGATCAAAGGACTGGTGAGGG
CCCCGCAAGTTTATATCCTGCCTCCTCCCGCCGAGCAGTTATCTCGCAAGGACGTTTCCCTCACTTGTCT
GGTAGTAGGCTTTAACCCTGGCGACATCTCCGTGGAGTGGACGAGCAATGGGCACACAGAGGAGAACTAC
AAGGACACTGCGCCCGTGCTAGATTCAGACGGCTCTTACTTCATATATAGCAAACTGAATATGAAAACCA
GCAAGTGGGAGAAGACAGACTCTTTCTCCTGCAATGTGAGGCATGAAGGATTGAAGAATTATTACCTGAA
GAAGACCATTTCACGGAGTCCCGGAAAATGATCTAGACACGTGATTAATTAAGGATCCCCCGACCTCGAC
CTCTGGCTAATAAAGGAAATTTATTTTCATTGCAATAGTGTGTTGGAATTTTTTGTGTCTCTCACTCGGA
AGGACATATGGGAGGGCAAATCATTTGGTCGAGATCCCTCGGAGATCTCTAGCTAGAGGATCGATCCCCG
CCCCGGACGAACTAAACCTGACTACGACATCTCTGCCCCTTCTTCGCGGGGCAGTGCATGTAATCCCTTC
AGTTGGTTGGTACAACTTGCCAACTGGGCCCTGTTCCACATGTGACACGGGGGGGGACCAAACACAAAGG
GGTTCTCTGACTGTAGTTGACATCCTTATAAATGGATGTGCACATTTGCCAACACTGAGTGGCTTTCATC
CTGGAGCAGACTTTGCAGTCTGTGGACTGCAACACAACATTGCCTTTATGTGTAACTCTTGGCTGAAGCT
CTTACACCAATGCTGGGGGACATGTACCTCCCAGGGGCCCAGGAAGACTACGGGAGGCTACACCAACGTC
AATCAGAGGGGCCTGTGTAGCTACCGATAAGCGGACCCTCAAGAGGGCATTAGCAATAGTGTTTATAAGG
CCCCCTTGTTAACCCTAAACGGGTAGCATATGCTTCCCGGGTAGTAGTATATACTATCCAGACTAACCCT
AATTCAATAGCATATGTTACCCAACGGGAAGCATATGCTATCGAATTAGGGTTAGTAAAAGGGTCCTAAG
GAACAGCGATATCTCCCACCCCATGAGCTGTCACGGTTTTATTTACATGGGGTCAGGATTCCACGAGGGT
AGTGAACCATTTTAGTCACAAGGGCAGTGGCTGAAGATCAAGGAGCGGGCAGTGAACTCTCCTGAATCTT
CGCCTGCTTCTTCATTCTCCTTCGTTTAGCTAATAGAATAACTGCTGAGTTGTGAACAGTAAGGTGTATG
TGAGGTGCTCGAAAACAAGGTTTCAGGTGACGCCCCCAGAATAAAATTTGGACGGGGGGTTCAGTGGTGG
CATTGTGCTATGACACCAATATAACCCTCACAAACCCCTTGGGCAATAAATACTAGTGTAGGAATGAAAC
ATTCTGAATATCTTTAACAATAGAAATCCATGGGGTGGGGACAAGCCGTAAAGACTGGATGTCCATCTCA
CACGAATTTATGGCTATGGGCAACACATAATCCTAGTGCAATATGATACTGGGGTTATTAAGATGTGTCC
CAGGCAGGGACCAAGACAGGTGAACCATGTTGTTACACTCTATTTGTAACAAGGGGAAAGAGAGTGGACG
CCGACAGCAGCGGACTCCACTGGTTGTCTCTAACACCCCCGAAAATTAAACGGGGCTCCACGCCAATGGG
GCCCATAAACAAAGACAAGTGGCCACTCTTTTTTTTGAAATTGTGGAGTGGGGGCACGCGTCAGCCCCCA
CACGCCGCCCTGCGGTTTTGGACTGTAAAATAAGGGTGTAATAACTTGGCTGATTGTAACCCCGCTAACC
ACTGCGGTCAAACCACTTGCCCACAAAACCACTAATGGCACCCCGGGGAATACCTGCATAAGTAGGTGGG
CGGGCCAAGATAGGGGCGCGATTGCTGCGATCTGGAGGACAAATTACACACACTTGCGCCTGAGCGCCAA
GCACAGGGTTGTTGGTCCTCATATTCACGAGGTCGCTGAGAGCACGGTGGGCTAATGTTGCCATGGGTAG
CATATACTACCCAAATATCTGGATAGCATATGCTATCCTAATCTATATCTGGGTAGCATAGGCTATCCTA
ATCTATATCTGGGTAGCATATGCTATCCTAATCTATATCTGGGTAGTATATGCTATCCTAATTTATATCT
GGGTAGCATAGGCTATCCTAATCTATATCTGGGTAGCATATGCTATCCTAATCTATATCTGGGTAGTATA
TGCTATCCTAATCTGTATCCGGGTAGCATATGCTATCCTAATAGAGATTAGGGTAGTATATGCTATCCTA
ATTTATATCTGGGTAGCATATACTACCCAAATATCTGGATAGCATATGCTATCCTAATCTATATCTGGGT
AGCATATGCTATCCTAATCTATATCTGGGTAGCATAGGCTATCCTAATCTATATCTGGGTAGCATATGCT
ATCCTAATCTATATCTGGGTAGTATATGCTATCCTAATTTATATCTGGGTAGCATAGGCTATCCTAATCT
ATATCTGGGTAGCATATGCTATCCTAATCTATATCTGGGTAGTATATGCTATCCTAATCTGTATCCGGGT
AGCATATGCTATCCTCATGATAAGCTGTCAAACATGAGAATTTTCTTGAAGACGAAAGGGCCTCGTGATA
CGCCTATTTTTATAGGTTAATGTCATGATAATAATGGTTTCTTAGACGTCAGGTGGCACTTTTCGGGGAA
ATGTGCGCGGAACCCCTATTTGTTTATTTTTCTAAATACATTCAAATATGTATCCGCTCATGAGACAATA
ACCCTGATAAATGCTTCAATAATATTGAAAAAGGAAGAGTATGAGTATTCAACATTTCCGTGTCGCCCTT
ATTCCCTTTTTTGCGGCATTTTGCCTTCCTGTTTTTGCTCACCCAGAAACGCTGGTGAAAGTAAAAGATG
CTGAAGATCAGTTGGGTGCACGAGTGGGTTACATCGAACTGGATCTCAACAGCGGTAAGATCCTTGAGAG
TTTTCGCCCCGAAGAACGTTTTCCAATGATGAGCACTTTTAAAGTTCTGCTATGTGGCGCGGTATTATCC
CGTGTTGACGCCGGGCAAGAGCAACTCGGTCGCCGCATACACTATTCTCAGAATGACTTGGTTGAGTACT
CACCAGTCACAGAAAAGCATCTTACGGATGGCATGACAGTAAGAGAATTATGCAGTGCTGCCATAACCAT
GAGTGATAACACTGCGGCCAACTTACTTCTGACAACGATCGGAGGACCGAAGGAGCTAACCGCTTTTTTG
CACAACATGGGGGATCATGTAACTCGCCTTGATCGTTGGGAACCGGAGCTGAATGAAGCCATACCAAACG
ACGAGCGTGACACCACGATGCCTGCAGCAATGGCAACAACGTTGCGCAAACTATTAACTGGCGAACTACT
TACTCTAGCTTCCCGGCAACAATTAATAGACTGGATGGAGGCGGATAAAGTTGCAGGACCACTTCTGCGC
TCGGCCCTTCCGGCTGGCTGGTTTATTGCTGATAAATCTGGAGCCGGTGAGCGTGGGTCTCGCGGTATCA
TTGCAGCACTGGGGCCAGATGGTAAGCCCTCCCGTATCGTAGTTATCTACACGACGGGGAGTCAGGCAAC
TATGGATGAACGAAATAGACAGATCGCTGAGATAGGTGCCTCACTGATTAAGCATTGGTAACTGTCAGAC
CAAGTTTACTCATATATACTTTAGATTGATTTAAAACTTCATTTTTAATTTAAAAGGATCTAGGTGAAGA
TCCTTTTTGATAATCTCATGACCAAAATCCCTTAACGTGAGTTTTCGTTCCACTGAGCGTCAGACCCCGT
AGAAAAGATCAAAGGATCTTCTTGAGATCCTTTTTTTCTGCGCGTAATCTGCTGCTTGCAAACAAAAAAA
CCACCGCTACCAGCGGTGGTTTGTTTGCCGGATCAAGAGCTACCAACTCTTTTTCCGAAGGTAACTGGCT
TCAGCAGAGCGCAGATACCAAATACTGTTCTTCTAGTGTAGCCGTAGTTAGGCCACCACTTCAAGAACTC
TGTAGCACCGCCTACATACCTCGCTCTGCTAATCCTGTTACCAGTGGCTGCTGCCAGTGGCGATAAGTCG
TGTCTTACCGGGTTGGACTCAAGACGATAGTTACCGGATAAGGCGCAGCGGTCGGGCTGAACGGGGGGTT
CGTGCACACAGCCCAGCTTGGAGCGAACGACCTACACCGAACTGAGATACCTACAGCGTGAGCTATGAGA
AAGCGCCACGCTTCCCGAAGGGAGAAAGGCGGACAGGTATCCGGTAAGCGGCAGGGTCGGAACAGGAGAG
CGCACGAGGGAGCTTCCAGGGGGAAACGCCTGGTATCTTTATAGTCCTGTCGGGTTTCGCCACCTCTGAC
TTGAGCGTCGATTTTTGTGATGCTCGTCAGGGGGGCGGAGCCTATGGAAAAACGCCAGCAACGCGGCCTT
TTTACGGTTCCTGGCCTTTTGCTGGCCTTTTGCTCACATGTTCTTTCCTGCGTTATCCCCTGATTCTGTG
GATAACCGTATTACCGCCTTTGAGTGAGCTGATACCGCTCGCCGCAGCCGAACGACCGAGCGCAGCGAGT
CAGTGAGCGAGGAAGCGGAAGAGCGCCCAATACGCAAACCGCCTCTCCCCGCGCGTTGGCCGATTCATTA
ATGCAGCTGGCACGACAGGTTTCCCGACTGGAAAGCGGGCAGTGAGCGCAACGCAATTAATGTGAGTTAG
CTCACTCATTAGGCACCCCAGGCTTTACACTTTATGCTTCCGGCTCGTATGTTGTGTGGAATTGTGAGCG
GATAACAATTTCACACAGGAAACAGCTATGAC
Features (pLannotate 1.2.2; 27 found; start..end, strand, type, name):
     46..62      +  promoter       tet promoter (fragment): E. coli promoter for tetracycline efflux protein gene
     72..97      -  CDS            bla(M) (fragment): β-lactamase lacking the signal sequence; bla(M); allows cytosolic expression of β-lactamase
    271..650     +  enhancer       CMV enhancer: human cytomegalovirus immediate early enhancer
    652..851     +  promoter       CMV promoter: human cytomegalovirus (CMV) immediate early promoter
    919..957     +  misc_feature   Ad SA (fragment): adenovirus major late transcript splice acceptor (Friedrich and Soriano, 1991)
    990..1199    -  CDS            PTP (fragment): TERM_ADE02 - Experimental evidence at protein level: Swiss-Prot protein existence level 1. Protein covalently bound to the viral DNA that acts as a primer for viral genomic replication by DNA strand displacement. Assembles on the viral origin of replication in an initiation complex with viral polymerase, DBP, host NFIA and host POU2F1/OCT1. During initiation, the polymerase covalently couples the first dCTP with Ser- 580 of pTP. The terminal protein stimulates the template activity over 20 fold compared to protein-free templates. Neo-synthesized viral genomes are linked to two preterminal prot
   1230..1319    +  intron         chimeric intron (fragment): chimera between introns from adenovirus and immunoglobulin heavy chain genes
   1338..1384    +  CDS            IgH signal sequence (fragment): signal sequence from the mouse immunoglobulin heavy chain variable region
   1464..1790    +  CDS            KV6A1_MOUSE: Experimental evidence at protein level: Swiss-Prot protein existence level 1. From Mus musculus (Mouse).
   1794..2114    +  CDS            Igkc: IGKC_MOUSE - Experimental evidence at protein level: Swiss-Prot protein existence level 1. From Mus musculus (Mouse).
   2327..2690    +  enhancer       CMV enhancer: human cytomegalovirus immediate early enhancer
   2692..2891    +  promoter       CMV promoter: human cytomegalovirus (CMV) immediate early promoter
   2959..2997    +  misc_feature   Ad SA (fragment): adenovirus major late transcript splice acceptor (Friedrich and Soriano, 1991)
   3030..3239    -  CDS            PTP (fragment): TERM_ADE02 - Experimental evidence at protein level: Swiss-Prot protein existence level 1. Protein covalently bound to the viral DNA that acts as a primer for viral genomic replication by DNA strand displacement. Assembles on the viral origin of replication in an initiation complex with viral polymerase, DBP, host NFIA and host POU2F1/OCT1. During initiation, the polymerase covalently couples the first dCTP with Ser- 580 of pTP. The terminal protein stimulates the template activity over 20 fold compared to protein-free templates. Neo-synthesized viral genomes are linked to two preterminal prot
   3270..3359    +  intron         chimeric intron (fragment): chimera between introns from adenovirus and immunoglobulin heavy chain genes
   3378..3424    +  CDS            IgH signal sequence (fragment): signal sequence from the mouse immunoglobulin heavy chain variable region
   3494..3850    +  CDS            HVM51_MOUSE: Experimental evidence at protein level: Swiss-Prot protein existence level 1. From Mus musculus (Mouse).
   3860..4855    +  CDS            Igh-3 (fragment): IGG2B_MOUSE - Experimental evidence at protein level: Swiss-Prot protein existence level 1. From Mus musculus (Mouse).
   4909..4964    +  polyA_signal   β-globin poly(A) signal: rabbit β-globin polyadenylation signal (Gil and Proudfoot, 1987)
   5478..7159    -  rep_origin     oriP (fragment): Epstein-Barr virus oriP replication origin (Yates et al., 2000)
   7286..7390    +  promoter       AmpR promoter: bla
   7391..8251    +  CDS            AmpR: β-lactamase; bla; confers resistance to ampicillin, carbenicillin, and related antibiotics
   8422..9010    +  rep_origin     ori: high-copy-number ColE1/pMB1/pBR322/pUC origin of replication
   9193..9285    +  CDS            lacI (fragment): lac repressor; lacI; The lac repressor binds to the lac operator to inhibit transcription in E. coli. This inhibition can be relieved by adding lactose or isopropyl-β-D-thiogalactopyranoside (IPTG).
   9298..9319    +  protein_bind   CAP binding site: CAP binding activates transcription in the presence of cAMP. E. coli catabolite activator protein
   9334..9364    +  promoter       lac promoter: promoter for the E. coli lac operon
   9372..9388    +  protein_bind   lac operator: The lac repressor binds to the lac operator to inhibit transcription in E. coli. This inhibition can be relieved by adding lactose or isopropyl-β-D-thiogalactopyranoside (IPTG). lac repressor encoded by lacI
