[The description below was written by a language model from this plasmid's Addgene catalogue record and pLannotate feature annotations shown in this document.]
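Description:
Anti-NPY2R [L119/106R-2b] is a mammalian expression plasmid that encodes both chains of a recombinant mouse monoclonal antibody against human neuropeptide Y receptor type 2 (NPY2R). The variable regions derive from hybridoma L119/106 and were placed by Gibson cloning into the P1316-IgG2b backbone, which is partly derived from pTT3, so that the antibody is produced as a subclass-switched IgG2b. The sequenced plasmid is about 9.4 kb. It is maintained in E. coli through a high-copy ColE1/pUC-type origin and selected with ampicillin via the β-lactamase gene. Small lac promoter/operator, lacI and tet promoter fragments are backbone remnants with no evident role in expression.

The payload is a pair of tandem, same-orientation transcription units, matching the "Dual CMV" promoter entry. Each unit begins with the human CMV immediate-early enhancer and promoter, followed by adenovirus-derived leader and splice sequences and a chimeric intron fragment. The short reverse-strand "PTP" annotations most likely reflect this adenoviral leader region rather than an expressed protein. An immunoglobulin signal sequence then directs secretion. The first unit carries a mouse kappa variable region joined to the kappa constant region (light chain). The second carries a mouse heavy-chain variable region joined to the IgG2b constant region, followed by a rabbit β-globin polyadenylation signal. No separate poly(A) signal is annotated after the light chain.

An Epstein-Barr virus oriP fragment is also present, which can support episomal retention in cells expressing EBNA1. The plasmid is intended for transient transfection of mammalian cells to produce secreted antibody for neuroscience research. The switched isotype is useful for multiplex labelling with subclass-specific secondary antibodies.
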