Addgene plasmid #211594: Anti-NPY2R [L119/106R-2b]
Purpose: Mammalian Expression Plasmid of anti-NPY2R/Neuropeptide Y receptor type 2 (Human) subclass-switched IgG2b R-mAb. Derived from hybridoma L119/106.
Depositing lab: James Trimmer. Depositing organization: University of California, Davis. Publication: High-volume hybridoma sequencing on the NeuroMabSeq platform enables efficient generation of recombinant monoclonal antibodies and scFvs for neuroscience research. Mitchell KG, Gong B, Hunter SS, Burkart-Waco D, Gavira-O'Neill CE, Templeton KM, Goethel ME, Bzymek M, MacNiven LM, Murray KD, Settles ML, Froenicke L, Trimmer JS. Sci Rep. 2023 Sep 27;13(1):16200. doi: 10.1038/s41598-023-43233-4. PubMed 37758930.
Backbone
  Vector backbone: P1316-IgG2b
  Backbone manufacturer: Gavin Wright, Sanger; Yves Durocher, NRCC
  Backbone size w/o insert (bp): 5925
  Vector type: Mammalian Expression
Growth in bacteria
  Bacterial resistance: Ampicillin, 100 μg/mL
  Growth temperature: 37°C
  Growth strain: DH5alpha
  Copy number: High Copy
Gene/Insert
  Gene/Insert name: anti-NPY2R/Neuropeptide Y receptor type 2 (Homo sapiens) recombinant mouse monoclonal antibody.
  Species: M. musculus (mouse)
  Entrez Gene: NPY2R (a.k.a. NPY2-R)
  Promoter: Dual CMV
  Cloning method: Gibson Cloning
Terms and licenses: Academic/Nonprofit Terms; Industry Terms: Not Available to Industry
Depositor comments: This is a recombinant monoclonal antibody RRID: AB_3073601Isotype: IgG2b. A portion of this plasmid was derived from a plasmid, pTT3, which was obtained from Yves Durocher, National Research Council of Canada- Biotechnology Research Institute.
How to cite: Anti-NPY2R [L119/106R-2b] was a gift from James Trimmer (Addgene plasmid # 211594 ; http://n2t.net/addgene:211594 ; RRID:Addgene_211594)
