>Addgene plasmid #211594 | Anti-NPY2R [L119/106R-2b] | depositor partial sequence | sequence record 412751 | mouse IgG Light Chain Variable Domain
ATGGAGTTTCAGACCCAGGTACTCATGTCCCTGCTGCTCTGCATGTCTGGTGCGGCCGCACAAATTGTTC
TCACCCAGTCTCCAGCAATCATGTCTGCATTTCTAGGGGAACGGGTCACCATGACCTGCACTGCCTCCTC
AAGTGTACGTTCCAGTCACTTGTATTGGTTCCAGCAGCAGCCAGGATCCTCCCCCAAACTCTGGATTTAT
AACTCATCCAACCTGGCTTCTGGAGTCCCACCTCGCTTCAGTGGCAGTGGGTCTGGGACCTCTTACTCTC
TCACAATCAGCAGCATGGAGGCTGAAGATGCTGCCACTTATTACTGCCACCAATTTCATCGTTCCCCACG
GACGTTCGGTGGAGGCACCAAGCTGGAAATCAAACGGGCTCGGGCTGATGCTGCACCAACTGTATCCATC
TTCCCACCATCCAG
