>Addgene plasmid #211594 | Anti-NPY2R [L119/106R-2b] | depositor partial sequence | sequence record 412752 | mouse IgG Heavy Chain Variable Domain
ATGAAGCTGCCTGTTCTGCTAGTGGTGCTGCTATTGTTCACGAGTCCAGCCTCAAGCAGTGAGGTCCAGC
TGCAACAGTCTGGACCTGAGCTGGTGAAGCCTGGGGCTTCAGTGAAGATATCCTGCAAGACTTCTGGATA
CATATTCACTGAATACACCATACACTGGGTGAAGCAGAGCCTTGGAAAGAGCCTTGAGTGGATTGGAGGT
CTTAATCCTAACAATGGTGACACTGCCCACAATCAGAAGTTCAAGGGCAAGGCCACATTGTCTGTAGACA
AGTCCTCCAGCACAGCCTACATGGAGCTCCGCAGCCTGACATCTGAGGATTCTGCAGTCTATTTCTGTGC
AAGTTTCTACTATGGTAACGGAATTCTTGACTACTGGGGCCAAGGCACCACTCTCACAGTCTCCTCAGCG
CGCCCAACAGCCCCATCGGTCTATCCACTGGCCCCTGTGTGTGGAGA
